Addgene plasmid #86435: Flag-nls-NgAgo-GK
Purpose: Expresses a Flag tag on the N-terminal
Depositing lab: Gaétan Burgio. Depositing organization: Australian National University. Publication: No evidence for genome editing in mouse zygotes and HEK293T human cell line using the DNA-guided Natronobacterium gregoryi Argonaute (NgAgo). Khin NC, Lowe JL, Jensen LM, Burgio G. PLoS One. 2017 Jun 13;12(6):e0178768. doi: 10.1371/journal.pone.0178768. eCollection 2017. PONE-D-16-51193 PubMed 28609472.
Backbone
  Vector backbone: pEGFP-N1
  Backbone size w/o insert (bp): 4000
  Total vector size (bp): 6748
  Modifications to backbone: pEGFP-N1 without the eGFP
  Vector type: Mammalian Expression
  Selectable markers: Neomycin (select with G418)
Growth in bacteria
  Bacterial resistance: Kanamycin, 50 μg/mL
  Growth temperature: 37°C
  Growth strain: DH5alpha
  Copy number: Unknown
Gene/Insert
  Gene/Insert name: NgAgo (alt name: Argonaute)
  Species: Natronobacterium gregoryi
  Insert size (bp): 2948
  GenBank ID: FORO00000000.1 AFZ73749.1
  Promoter: CMV
  Tag / fusion protein: Flag tag (N terminal on insert)
  Cloning method: Restriction Enzyme; 5′ cloning site AleI (destroyed during cloning); 3′ cloning site BamH1 (not destroyed)
  Sequencing primers: 5′ CMV_promoter_SF GTGTACGGTGGGAGGTCTAT; 3′ NgAgo_SR TACGACGAGCAGCCACAATA
Resource information
  A portion of this plasmid was derived from a plasmid made by: We modified the nls-NgAgo-GK (78253)
Terms and licenses: Academic/Nonprofit Terms; Industry Terms: Not Available to Industry
How to cite: Flag-nls-NgAgo-GK was a gift from Gaétan Burgio (Addgene plasmid # 86435 ; http://n2t.net/addgene:86435 ; RRID:Addgene_86435)
