[The description below was written by a language model from this plasmid's Addgene catalogue record and pLannotate feature annotations shown in this document.]
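Description:
Flag-nls-NgAgo-GK is a 6,748 bp mammalian expression plasmid built on pEGFP-N1 from which the eGFP coding sequence has been removed. It is derived from the earlier nls-NgAgo-GK construct and was modified to add an N-terminal Flag epitope. It replicates in E. coli from a high-copy ColE1/pUC-type origin and also carries an f1 phage origin. A single Tn5 NeoR/KanR gene serves both hosts. The bacterial bla (AmpR) promoter drives it for kanamycin selection in bacteria, and the adjacent SV40 enhancer/early promoter drives it for G418 selection in mammalian cells, with an HSV TK polyadenylation signal downstream. Small hits to an RSF origin, a ble gene and a bGH poly(A) signal are short fragments and probably not functional elements.

The payload is the Argonaute protein of Natronobacterium gregoryi (NgAgo), expressed from the human CMV immediate-early enhancer and promoter and terminated by the SV40 poly(A) signal. An SV40 large T antigen nuclear localization signal sits immediately upstream of the NgAgo coding sequence to direct the protein to the nucleus. The catalogue entry lists the Flag tag at the N terminus, which would allow detection or immunoprecipitation with anti-Flag antibodies. Neither feature table annotates the tag, although there is unannotated space between the cloning-site remnant and the NLS. The depositor sequence and the repository's sequencing result are the same length and show the same features, offset only in their start coordinate.

NgAgo was reported to be a DNA-guided endonuclease that needs no PAM site, a claim that has been challenged. The associated publication tested this activity in mouse zygotes and HEK293T cells and found no evidence of genome editing.
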