Features (pLannotate 1.2.2; 15 found; start..end, strand, type, name):
     61..364     +  enhancer       CMV enhancer: human cytomegalovirus immediate early enhancer
    365..568     +  promoter       CMV promoter: human cytomegalovirus (CMV) immediate early promoter
    591..627     +  misc_feature   MCS (fragment): multiple cloning site
    709..729     +  CDS            SV40 NLS: nuclear localization signal of SV40 (simian virus 40) large T antigen
    733..3390    +  CDS            NgAgo: Argonaute protein from Natronobacterium gregoryi (Gao et al., 2016) reportedly a DNA-guided endonuclease that does not require a PAM site, although this interpretation has been challenged (Cyranoski, 2016)
   3430..3513    +  CDS            large T antigen (fragment): large T antigen from SV40 (simian virus 40)
   3536..3657    +  polyA_signal   SV40 poly(A) signal: SV40 polyadenylation signal
   3691..4119    -  rep_origin     f1 ori (sequence partly withheld): f1 bacteriophage origin of replication; arrow indicates direction of (+) strand synthesis
   4146..4250    +  promoter       AmpR promoter: bla
   4252..4609    +  promoter       SV40 promoter: SV40 enhancer and early promoter
   4644..5438    +  CDS            NeoR/KanR: aminoglycoside phosphotransferase from Tn5; aph(3')-II (or nptII); confers resistance to neomycin, kanamycin, and G418 (Geneticin®)
   5459..5611    +  CDS            ble (fragment): BLE_KLEPN - Experimental evidence at protein level: Swiss-Prot protein existence level 1. Binding protein with a strong affinity to the bleomycin family of antibiotics. Binds to CL990; an antimitotic-antibiotic compound. From Klebsiella pneumoniae.
   5670..5717    +  polyA_signal   HSV TK poly(A) signal: herpes simplex virus thymidine kinase polyadenylation signal (Cole and Stacy, 1985)
   5808..5824    -  polyA_signal   bGH poly(A) signal (fragment): bovine growth hormone polyadenylation signal
   6046..6634    +  rep_origin     ori: high-copy-number ColE1/pMB1/pBR322/pUC origin of replication
>Addgene plasmid #86435 | Flag-nls-NgAgo-GK | depositor full sequence | sequence record 168653 | Flag-nls-NgAgo-GK sequence 6748 bps
TAGTTATTAATAGTAATCAATTACGGGGTCATTAGTTCATAGCCCATATATGGAGTTCCGCGTTACATAA
CTTACGGTAAATGGCCCGCCTGGCTGACCGCCCAACGACCCCCGCCCATTGACGTCAATAATGACGTATG
TTCCCATAGTAACGCCAATAGGGACTTTCCATTGACGTCAATGGGTGGAGTATTTACGGTAAACTGCCCA
CTTGGCAGTACATCAAGTGTATCATATGCCAAGTACGCCCCCTATTGACGTCAATGACGGTAAATGGCCC
GCCTGGCATTATGCCCAGTACATGACCTTATGGGACTTTCCTACTTGGCAGTACATCTACGTATTAGTCA
TCGCTATTACCATGGTGATGCGGTTTTGGCAGTACATCAATGGGCGTGGATAGCGGTTTGACTCACGGGG
ATTTCCAAGTCTCCACCCCATTGACGTCAATGGGAGTTTGTTTTGGCACCAAAATCAACGGGACTTTCCA
AAATGTCGTAACAACTCCGCCCCATTGACGCAAATGGGCGGTAGGCGTGTACGGTGGGAGGTCTATATAA
GCAGAGCTGGTTTAGTGAACCGTCAGATCCGCTAGCGCTACCGGACTCAGATCTCGAGCTCAAGCTTGCC
ACCATGGACTATAAGGACCACGACGGAGACTACAAGGATCATGATATTGATTACAAAGACGATGACGATA
AGATGGTGCCAAAAAAGAAGAGAAAGGTAGCCACAGTGATTGACCTCGATTCGACCACCACCGCAGACGA
ACTGACATCGGGACACACGTACGACATCTCAGTCACGCTCACCGGTGTCTACGATAACACCGACGAGCAG
CATCCTCGCATGTCTCTCGCATTCGAGCAGGACAACGGCGAGCGGCGTTACATTACCCTGTGGAAGAACA
CGACACCCAAGGATGTCTTTACATACGACTACGCCACGGGCTCGACGTACATCTTCACTAACATCGACTA
CGAAGTGAAGGACGGCTACGAGAATCTGACTGCAACATACCAGACGACCGTCGAGAACGCTACCGCTCAG
GAAGTCGGGACGACTGACGAGGACGAAACGTTCGCGGGCGGCGAGCCGCTCGACCATCACTTGGACGACG
CGCTCAATGAGACGCCAGACGACGCGGAGACAGAGAGCGACTCAGGCCATGTGATGACCTCGTTCGCCTC
CCGCGACCAACTCCCTGAGTGGACGCTGCATACGTATACGCTAACAGCCACAGACGGCGCAAAGACGGAC
ACGGAGTACGCGCGACGAACCCTCGCATACACGGTACGGCAGGAACTCTATACCGACCATGATGCGGCTC
CGGTTGCAACTGACGGGCTAATGCTTCTCACGCCAGAGCCGCTCGGCGAGACCCCGCTTGACCTCGATTG
CGGTGTCCGGGTCGAGGCGGACGAGACTCGGACACTCGATTACACCACGGCCAAAGACCGGTTACTCGCC
CGCGAACTCGTCGAAGAGGGGCTCAAACGCTCCCTCTGGGATGACTACCTCGTTCGCGGCATCGATGAAG
TCCTCTCAAAGGAGCCTGTGCTGACTTGCGATGAGTTCGACCTACATGAGCGGTATGACCTCTCTGTCGA
AGTCGGTCACAGTGGGCGGGCGTACCTTCACATCAACTTCCGCCACCGGTTCGTACCGAAGCTGACGCTC
GCAGACATCGATGATGACAACATCTATCCTGGGCTCCGGGTGAAGACGACGTATCGCCCCCGGCGAGGAC
ATATCGTCTGGGGTCTGCGGGACGAGTGCGCCACCGACTCGCTCAACACGCTGGGAAACCAGTCCGTCGT
TGCATACCACCGCAACAATCAGACACCTATTAACACTGACCTCCTCGACGCTATCGAGGCCGCTGACCGG
CGAGTCGTCGAAACCCGACGTCAAGGGCACGGCGATGATGCTGTCTCATTCCCCCAAGAACTGCTTGCGG
TCGAACCGAATACGCACCAAATTAAGCAGTTCGCCTCCGACGGATTCCACCAACAGGCCCGCTCAAAGAC
GCGTCTCTCGGCCTCCCGCTGCAGCGAGAAAGCGCAAGCGTTCGCCGAGCGGCTTGACCCGGTGCGTCTC
AATGGGTCCACGGTAGAGTTCTCCTCGGAGTTTTTCACCGGGAACAACGAGCAGCAACTGCGCCTCCTCT
ACGAGAACGGTGAGTCGGTTCTGACGTTCCGCGACGGGGCGCGTGGTGCGCACCCCGACGAGACATTCTC
GAAAGGTATCGTCAATCCACCAGAGTCGTTCGAGGTGGCCGTAGTACTGCCCGAGCAGCAGGCAGATACC
TGCAAAGCGCAGTGGGACACGATGGCTGACCTCCTCAACCAAGCTGGCGCGCCACCGACACGGAGCGAGA
CCGTCCAATATGATGCGTTCTCCTCGCCAGAGAGCATCAGCCTCAATGTGGCTGGAGCCATCGACCCTAG
CGAGGTAGACGCGGCATTCGTCGTACTGCCGCCGGACCAAGAAGGATTCGCAGACCTCGCCAGTCCGACA
GAGACGTACGACGAGCTGAAGAAGGCGCTTGCCAACATGGGCATTTACAGCCAGATGGCGTACTTCGACC
GGTTCCGCGACGCGAAAATATTCTATACTCGTAACGTGGCACTCGGGCTGCTGGCAGCCGCTGGCGGCGT
CGCATTCACAACCGAACATGCGATGCCTGGGGACGCAGATATGTTCATTGGGATTGATGTCTCTCGGAGC
TACCCCGAGGACGGTGCCAGCGGCCAGATAAACATTGCCGCGACGGCGACCGCCGTCTACAAGGATGGAA
CTATCCTCGGCCACTCGTCCACCCGACCGCAGCTCGGGGAGAAACTACAGTCGACGGATGTTCGTGACAT
TATGAAGAATGCCATCCTCGGCTACCAGCAGGTGACCGGTGAGTCGCCGACCCATATCGTCATCCACCGT
GATGGCTTCATGAACGAAGACCTCGACCCCGCCACGGAATTCCTCAACGAACAAGGCGTCGAGTACGACA
TCGTCGAAATCCGCAAGCAGCCCCAGACACGCCTGCTGGCAGTCTCCGATGTGCAGTACGATACGCCTGT
GAAGAGCATCGCCGCTATCAACCAGAACGAGCCACGGGCAACGGTCGCCACCTTCGGCGCACCCGAATAC
TTAGCGACACGCGATGGAGGCGGCCTTCCCCGCCCAATCCAAATTGAACGAGTCGCCGGCGAAACCGACA
TCGAGACGCTCACTCGCCAAGTCTATCTGCTCTCCCAGTCGCATATCCAGGTCCATAACTCGACTGCGCG
CCTACCCATCACCACCGCATACGCCGACCAGGCAAGTACTCACGCGACCAAGGGTTACCTCGTCCAGACC
GGAGCGTTCGAGTCTAATGTCGGATTCCTCCGGGATCCATATGTAAGTAAGTAAGCGGCCGCGACTCTAG
ATCATAATCAGCCATACCACATTTGTAGAGGTTTTACTTGCTTTAAAAAACCTCCCACACCTCCCCCTGA
ACCTGAAACATAAAATGAATGCAATTGTTGTTGTTAACTTGTTTATTGCAGCTTATAATGGTTACAAATA
AAGCAATAGCATCACAAATTTCACAAATAAAGCATTTTTTTCACTGCATTCTAGTTGTGGTTTGTCCAAA
CTCATCAATGTATCTTAAGGCGTAAATTGTAAGCGTTAATATTTTGTTAAAATTCGCGTTAAATTTTTGT
TAAATCAGCTCATTTTTTAACCAATAGGCCGAAATCGGCAAAATCCCTTATAAATCAAAAGAATAGACCG
AGATAGGGT
[37 nt withheld, positions 3790-3826]
AAAGAACGTGGACTCCAACGTCAAAGG
[49 nt withheld, positions 3854-3902]
T
[91 nt withheld, positions 3904-3994]
G
[124 nt withheld, positions 3996-4119]
CAGGTGGCACTTTTCGGGGAAATGTGCGCGGAACCCCTATTTGTTTATTTTTCTAAATACATTCAAATAT
GTATCCGCTCATGAGACAATAACCCTGATAAATGCTTCAATAATATTGAAAAAGGAAGAGTCCTGAGGCG
GAAAGAACCAGCTGTGGAATGTGTGTCAGTTAGGGTGTGGAAAGTCCCCAGGCTCCCCAGCAGGCAGAAG
TATGCAAAGCATGCATCTCAATTAGTCAGCAACCAGGTGTGGAAAGTCCCCAGGCTCCCCAGCAGGCAGA
AGTATGCAAAGCATGCATCTCAATTAGTCAGCAACCATAGTCCCGCCCCTAACTCCGCCCATCCCGCCCC
TAACTCCGCCCAGTTCCGCCCATTCTCCGCCCCATGGCTGACTAATTTTTTTTATTTATGCAGAGGCCGA
GGCCGCCTCGGCCTCTGAGCTATTCCAGAAGTAGTGAGGAGGCTTTTTTGGAGGCCTAGGCTTTTGCAAA
GATCGATCAAGAGACAGGATGAGGATCGTTTCGCATGATTGAACAAGATGGATTGCACGCAGGTTCTCCG
GCCGCTTGGGTGGAGAGGCTATTCGGCTATGACTGGGCACAACAGACAATCGGCTGCTCTGATGCCGCCG
TGTTCCGGCTGTCAGCGCAGGGGCGCCCGGTTCTTTTTGTCAAGACCGACCTGTCCGGTGCCCTGAATGA
ACTGCAAGACGAGGCAGCGCGGCTATCGTGGCTGGCCACGACGGGCGTTCCTTGCGCAGCTGTGCTCGAC
GTTGTCACTGAAGCGGGAAGGGACTGGCTGCTATTGGGCGAAGTGCCGGGGCAGGATCTCCTGTCATCTC
ACCTTGCTCCTGCCGAGAAAGTATCCATCATGGCTGATGCAATGCGGCGGCTGCATACGCTTGATCCGGC
TACCTGCCCATTCGACCACCAAGCGAAACATCGCATCGAGCGAGCACGTACTCGGATGGAAGCCGGTCTT
GTCGATCAGGATGATCTGGACGAAGAGCATCAGGGGCTCGCGCCAGCCGAACTGTTCGCCAGGCTCAAGG
CGAGCATGCCCGACGGCGAGGATCTCGTCGTGACCCATGGCGATGCCTGCTTGCCGAATATCATGGTGGA
AAATGGCCGCTTTTCTGGATTCATCGACTGTGGCCGGCTGGGTGTGGCGGACCGCTATCAGGACATAGCG
TTGGCTACCCGTGATATTGCTGAAGAGCTTGGCGGCGAATGGGCTGACCGCTTCCTCGTGCTTTACGGTA
TCGCCGCTCCCGATTCGCAGCGCATCGCCTTCTATCGCCTTCTTGACGAGTTCTTCTGAGCGGGACTCTG
GGGTTCGAAATGACCGACCAAGCGACGCCCAACCTGCCATCACGAGATTTCGATTCCACCGCCGCCTTCT
ATGAAAGGTTGGGCTTCGGAATCGTTTTCCGGGACGCCGGCTGGATGATCCTCCAGCGCGGGGATCTCAT
GCTGGAGTTCTTCGCCCACCCTAGGGGGAGGCTAACTGAAACACGGAAGGAGACAATACCGGAAGGAACC
CGCGCTATGACGGCAATAAAAAGACAGAATAAAACGCACGGTGTTGGGTCGTTTGTTCATAAACGCGGGG
TTCGGTCCCAGGGCTGGCACTCTGTCGATACCCCACCGAGACCCCATTGGGGCCAATACGCCCGCGTTTC
TTCCTTTTCCCCACCCCACCCCCCAAGTTCGGGTGAAGGCCCAGGGCTCGCAGCCAACGTCGGGGCGGCA
GGCCCTGCCATAGCCTCAGGTTACTCATATATACTTTAGATTGATTTAAAACTTCATTTTTAATTTAAAA
GGATCTAGGTGAAGATCCTTTTTGATAATCTCATGACCAAAATCCCTTAACGTGAGTTTTCGTTCCACTG
AGCGTCAGACCCCGTAGAAAAGATCAAAGGATCTTCTTGAGATCCTTTTTTTCTGCGCGTAATCTGCTGC
TTGCAAACAAAAAAACCACCGCTACCAGCGGTGGTTTGTTTGCCGGATCAAGAGCTACCAACTCTTTTTC
CGAAGGTAACTGGCTTCAGCAGAGCGCAGATACCAAATACTGTCCTTCTAGTGTAGCCGTAGTTAGGCCA
CCACTTCAAGAACTCTGTAGCACCGCCTACATACCTCGCTCTGCTAATCCTGTTACCAGTGGCTGCTGCC
AGTGGCGATAAGTCGTGTCTTACCGGGTTGGACTCAAGACGATAGTTACCGGATAAGGCGCAGCGGTCGG
GCTGAACGGGGGGTTCGTGCACACAGCCCAGCTTGGAGCGAACGACCTACACCGAACTGAGATACCTACA
GCGTGAGCTATGAGAAAGCGCCACGCTTCCCGAAGGGAGAAAGGCGGACAGGTATCCGGTAAGCGGCAGG
GTCGGAACAGGAGAGCGCACGAGGGAGCTTCCAGGGGGAAACGCCTGGTATCTTTATAGTCCTGTCGGGT
TTCGCCACCTCTGACTTGAGCGTCGATTTTTGTGATGCTCGTCAGGGGGGCGGAGCCTATGGAAAAACGC
CAGCAACGCGGCCTTTTTACGGTTCCTGGCCTTTTGCTGGCCTTTTGCTCACATGTTCTTTCCTGCGTTA
TCCCCTGATTCTGTGGATAACCGTATTACCGCCATGCAT
