Features (pLannotate 1.2.2; 16 found; start..end, strand, type, name):
      1..47      +  rep_origin     RSF ori (fragment): Plasmids containing the RSF 1030 origin of replication can be propagated in E. coli cells that contain additional plasmids with compatible origins.
    115..418     +  enhancer       CMV enhancer: human cytomegalovirus immediate early enhancer
    419..622     +  promoter       CMV promoter: human cytomegalovirus (CMV) immediate early promoter
    645..681     +  misc_feature   MCS (fragment): multiple cloning site
    763..783     +  CDS            SV40 NLS: nuclear localization signal of SV40 (simian virus 40) large T antigen
    787..3444    +  CDS            NgAgo: Argonaute protein from Natronobacterium gregoryi (Gao et al., 2016) reportedly a DNA-guided endonuclease that does not require a PAM site, although this interpretation has been challenged (Cyranoski, 2016)
   3484..3567    +  CDS            large T antigen (fragment): large T antigen from SV40 (simian virus 40)
   3590..3711    +  polyA_signal   SV40 poly(A) signal: SV40 polyadenylation signal
   3745..4173    -  rep_origin     f1 ori (sequence partly withheld): f1 bacteriophage origin of replication; arrow indicates direction of (+) strand synthesis
   4200..4304    +  promoter       AmpR promoter: bla
   4306..4663    +  promoter       SV40 promoter: SV40 enhancer and early promoter
   4698..5492    +  CDS            NeoR/KanR: aminoglycoside phosphotransferase from Tn5; aph(3')-II (or nptII); confers resistance to neomycin, kanamycin, and G418 (Geneticin®)
   5513..5665    +  CDS            ble (fragment): BLE_KLEPN - Experimental evidence at protein level: Swiss-Prot protein existence level 1. Binding protein with a strong affinity to the bleomycin family of antibiotics. Binds to CL990; an antimitotic-antibiotic compound. From Klebsiella pneumoniae.
   5724..5771    +  polyA_signal   HSV TK poly(A) signal: herpes simplex virus thymidine kinase polyadenylation signal (Cole and Stacy, 1985)
   5862..5878    -  polyA_signal   bGH poly(A) signal (fragment): bovine growth hormone polyadenylation signal
   6100..6688    +  rep_origin     ori: high-copy-number ColE1/pMB1/pBR322/pUC origin of replication
>Addgene plasmid #86435 | Flag-nls-NgAgo-GK | addgene full sequence | sequence record 180111 | Addgene NGS Result
TTCTTTCCTGCGTTATCCCCTGATTCTGTGGATAACCGTATTACCGCCATGCATTAGTTATTAATAGTAA
TCAATTACGGGGTCATTAGTTCATAGCCCATATATGGAGTTCCGCGTTACATAACTTACGGTAAATGGCC
CGCCTGGCTGACCGCCCAACGACCCCCGCCCATTGACGTCAATAATGACGTATGTTCCCATAGTAACGCC
AATAGGGACTTTCCATTGACGTCAATGGGTGGAGTATTTACGGTAAACTGCCCACTTGGCAGTACATCAA
GTGTATCATATGCCAAGTACGCCCCCTATTGACGTCAATGACGGTAAATGGCCCGCCTGGCATTATGCCC
AGTACATGACCTTATGGGACTTTCCTACTTGGCAGTACATCTACGTATTAGTCATCGCTATTACCATGGT
GATGCGGTTTTGGCAGTACATCAATGGGCGTGGATAGCGGTTTGACTCACGGGGATTTCCAAGTCTCCAC
CCCATTGACGTCAATGGGAGTTTGTTTTGGCACCAAAATCAACGGGACTTTCCAAAATGTCGTAACAACT
CCGCCCCATTGACGCAAATGGGCGGTAGGCGTGTACGGTGGGAGGTCTATATAAGCAGAGCTGGTTTAGT
GAACCGTCAGATCCGCTAGCGCTACCGGACTCAGATCTCGAGCTCAAGCTTGCCACCATGGACTATAAGG
ACCACGACGGAGACTACAAGGATCATGATATTGATTACAAAGACGATGACGATAAGATGGTGCCAAAAAA
GAAGAGAAAGGTAGCCACAGTGATTGACCTCGATTCGACCACCACCGCAGACGAACTGACATCGGGACAC
ACGTACGACATCTCAGTCACGCTCACCGGTGTCTACGATAACACCGACGAGCAGCATCCTCGCATGTCTC
TCGCATTCGAGCAGGACAACGGCGAGCGGCGTTACATTACCCTGTGGAAGAACACGACACCCAAGGATGT
CTTTACATACGACTACGCCACGGGCTCGACGTACATCTTCACTAACATCGACTACGAAGTGAAGGACGGC
TACGAGAATCTGACTGCAACATACCAGACGACCGTCGAGAACGCTACCGCTCAGGAAGTCGGGACGACTG
ACGAGGACGAAACGTTCGCGGGCGGCGAGCCGCTCGACCATCACTTGGACGACGCGCTCAATGAGACGCC
AGACGACGCGGAGACAGAGAGCGACTCAGGCCATGTGATGACCTCGTTCGCCTCCCGCGACCAACTCCCT
GAGTGGACGCTGCATACGTATACGCTAACAGCCACAGACGGCGCAAAGACGGACACGGAGTACGCGCGAC
GAACCCTCGCATACACGGTACGGCAGGAACTCTATACCGACCATGATGCGGCTCCGGTTGCAACTGACGG
GCTAATGCTTCTCACGCCAGAGCCGCTCGGCGAGACCCCGCTTGACCTCGATTGCGGTGTCCGGGTCGAG
GCGGACGAGACTCGGACACTCGATTACACCACGGCCAAAGACCGGTTACTCGCCCGCGAACTCGTCGAAG
AGGGGCTCAAACGCTCCCTCTGGGATGACTACCTCGTTCGCGGCATCGATGAAGTCCTCTCAAAGGAGCC
TGTGCTGACTTGCGATGAGTTCGACCTACATGAGCGGTATGACCTCTCTGTCGAAGTCGGTCACAGTGGG
CGGGCGTACCTTCACATCAACTTCCGCCACCGGTTCGTACCGAAGCTGACGCTCGCAGACATCGATGATG
ACAACATCTATCCTGGGCTCCGGGTGAAGACGACGTATCGCCCCCGGCGAGGACATATCGTCTGGGGTCT
GCGGGACGAGTGCGCCACCGACTCGCTCAACACGCTGGGAAACCAGTCCGTCGTTGCATACCACCGCAAC
AATCAGACACCTATTAACACTGACCTCCTCGACGCTATCGAGGCCGCTGACCGGCGAGTCGTCGAAACCC
GACGTCAAGGGCACGGCGATGATGCTGTCTCATTCCCCCAAGAACTGCTTGCGGTCGAACCGAATACGCA
CCAAATTAAGCAGTTCGCCTCCGACGGATTCCACCAACAGGCCCGCTCAAAGACGCGTCTCTCGGCCTCC
CGCTGCAGCGAGAAAGCGCAAGCGTTCGCCGAGCGGCTTGACCCGGTGCGTCTCAATGGGTCCACGGTAG
AGTTCTCCTCGGAGTTTTTCACCGGGAACAACGAGCAGCAACTGCGCCTCCTCTACGAGAACGGTGAGTC
GGTTCTGACGTTCCGCGACGGGGCGCGTGGTGCGCACCCCGACGAGACATTCTCGAAAGGTATCGTCAAT
CCACCAGAGTCGTTCGAGGTGGCCGTAGTACTGCCCGAGCAGCAGGCAGATACCTGCAAAGCGCAGTGGG
ACACGATGGCTGACCTCCTCAACCAAGCTGGCGCGCCACCGACACGGAGCGAGACCGTCCAATATGATGC
GTTCTCCTCGCCAGAGAGCATCAGCCTCAATGTGGCTGGAGCCATCGACCCTAGCGAGGTAGACGCGGCA
TTCGTCGTACTGCCGCCGGACCAAGAAGGATTCGCAGACCTCGCCAGTCCGACAGAGACGTACGACGAGC
TGAAGAAGGCGCTTGCCAACATGGGCATTTACAGCCAGATGGCGTACTTCGACCGGTTCCGCGACGCGAA
AATATTCTATACTCGTAACGTGGCACTCGGGCTGCTGGCAGCCGCTGGCGGCGTCGCATTCACAACCGAA
CATGCGATGCCTGGGGACGCAGATATGTTCATTGGGATTGATGTCTCTCGGAGCTACCCCGAGGACGGTG
CCAGCGGCCAGATAAACATTGCCGCGACGGCGACCGCCGTCTACAAGGATGGAACTATCCTCGGCCACTC
GTCCACCCGACCGCAGCTCGGGGAGAAACTACAGTCGACGGATGTTCGTGACATTATGAAGAATGCCATC
CTCGGCTACCAGCAGGTGACCGGTGAGTCGCCGACCCATATCGTCATCCACCGTGATGGCTTCATGAACG
AAGACCTCGACCCCGCCACGGAATTCCTCAACGAACAAGGCGTCGAGTACGACATCGTCGAAATCCGCAA
GCAGCCCCAGACACGCCTGCTGGCAGTCTCCGATGTGCAGTACGATACGCCTGTGAAGAGCATCGCCGCT
ATCAACCAGAACGAGCCACGGGCAACGGTCGCCACCTTCGGCGCACCCGAATACTTAGCGACACGCGATG
GAGGCGGCCTTCCCCGCCCAATCCAAATTGAACGAGTCGCCGGCGAAACCGACATCGAGACGCTCACTCG
CCAAGTCTATCTGCTCTCCCAGTCGCATATCCAGGTCCATAACTCGACTGCGCGCCTACCCATCACCACC
GCATACGCCGACCAGGCAAGTACTCACGCGACCAAGGGTTACCTCGTCCAGACCGGAGCGTTCGAGTCTA
ATGTCGGATTCCTCCGGGATCCATATGTAAGTAAGTAAGCGGCCGCGACTCTAGATCATAATCAGCCATA
CCACATTTGTAGAGGTTTTACTTGCTTTAAAAAACCTCCCACACCTCCCCCTGAACCTGAAACATAAAAT
GAATGCAATTGTTGTTGTTAACTTGTTTATTGCAGCTTATAATGGTTACAAATAAAGCAATAGCATCACA
AATTTCACAAATAAAGCATTTTTTTCACTGCATTCTAGTTGTGGTTTGTCCAAACTCATCAATGTATCTT
AAGGCGTAAATTGTAAGCGTTAATATTTTGTTAAAATTCGCGTTAAATTTTTGTTAAATCAGCTCATTTT
TTAACCAATAGGCCGAAATCGGCAAAATCCCTTATAAATCAAAAGAATAGACCGAGATAGGGT
[37 nt withheld, positions 3844-3880]
AAAGAACGTGGACTCCAACGTCAAAGG
[49 nt withheld, positions 3908-3956]
T
[91 nt withheld, positions 3958-4048]
G
[124 nt withheld, positions 4050-4173]
CAGGTGGCACTTTTCGGGGAAATGTGCGCGGAACCCCTATTTGTTTATTTTTCTAAATACATTCAAATAT
GTATCCGCTCATGAGACAATAACCCTGATAAATGCTTCAATAATATTGAAAAAGGAAGAGTCCTGAGGCG
GAAAGAACCAGCTGTGGAATGTGTGTCAGTTAGGGTGTGGAAAGTCCCCAGGCTCCCCAGCAGGCAGAAG
TATGCAAAGCATGCATCTCAATTAGTCAGCAACCAGGTGTGGAAAGTCCCCAGGCTCCCCAGCAGGCAGA
AGTATGCAAAGCATGCATCTCAATTAGTCAGCAACCATAGTCCCGCCCCTAACTCCGCCCATCCCGCCCC
TAACTCCGCCCAGTTCCGCCCATTCTCCGCCCCATGGCTGACTAATTTTTTTTATTTATGCAGAGGCCGA
GGCCGCCTCGGCCTCTGAGCTATTCCAGAAGTAGTGAGGAGGCTTTTTTGGAGGCCTAGGCTTTTGCAAA
GATCGATCAAGAGACAGGATGAGGATCGTTTCGCATGATTGAACAAGATGGATTGCACGCAGGTTCTCCG
GCCGCTTGGGTGGAGAGGCTATTCGGCTATGACTGGGCACAACAGACAATCGGCTGCTCTGATGCCGCCG
TGTTCCGGCTGTCAGCGCAGGGGCGCCCGGTTCTTTTTGTCAAGACCGACCTGTCCGGTGCCCTGAATGA
ACTGCAAGACGAGGCAGCGCGGCTATCGTGGCTGGCCACGACGGGCGTTCCTTGCGCAGCTGTGCTCGAC
GTTGTCACTGAAGCGGGAAGGGACTGGCTGCTATTGGGCGAAGTGCCGGGGCAGGATCTCCTGTCATCTC
ACCTTGCTCCTGCCGAGAAAGTATCCATCATGGCTGATGCAATGCGGCGGCTGCATACGCTTGATCCGGC
TACCTGCCCATTCGACCACCAAGCGAAACATCGCATCGAGCGAGCACGTACTCGGATGGAAGCCGGTCTT
GTCGATCAGGATGATCTGGACGAAGAGCATCAGGGGCTCGCGCCAGCCGAACTGTTCGCCAGGCTCAAGG
CGAGCATGCCCGACGGCGAGGATCTCGTCGTGACCCATGGCGATGCCTGCTTGCCGAATATCATGGTGGA
AAATGGCCGCTTTTCTGGATTCATCGACTGTGGCCGGCTGGGTGTGGCGGACCGCTATCAGGACATAGCG
TTGGCTACCCGTGATATTGCTGAAGAGCTTGGCGGCGAATGGGCTGACCGCTTCCTCGTGCTTTACGGTA
TCGCCGCTCCCGATTCGCAGCGCATCGCCTTCTATCGCCTTCTTGACGAGTTCTTCTGAGCGGGACTCTG
GGGTTCGAAATGACCGACCAAGCGACGCCCAACCTGCCATCACGAGATTTCGATTCCACCGCCGCCTTCT
ATGAAAGGTTGGGCTTCGGAATCGTTTTCCGGGACGCCGGCTGGATGATCCTCCAGCGCGGGGATCTCAT
GCTGGAGTTCTTCGCCCACCCTAGGGGGAGGCTAACTGAAACACGGAAGGAGACAATACCGGAAGGAACC
CGCGCTATGACGGCAATAAAAAGACAGAATAAAACGCACGGTGTTGGGTCGTTTGTTCATAAACGCGGGG
TTCGGTCCCAGGGCTGGCACTCTGTCGATACCCCACCGAGACCCCATTGGGGCCAATACGCCCGCGTTTC
TTCCTTTTCCCCACCCCACCCCCCAAGTTCGGGTGAAGGCCCAGGGCTCGCAGCCAACGTCGGGGCGGCA
GGCCCTGCCATAGCCTCAGGTTACTCATATATACTTTAGATTGATTTAAAACTTCATTTTTAATTTAAAA
GGATCTAGGTGAAGATCCTTTTTGATAATCTCATGACCAAAATCCCTTAACGTGAGTTTTCGTTCCACTG
AGCGTCAGACCCCGTAGAAAAGATCAAAGGATCTTCTTGAGATCCTTTTTTTCTGCGCGTAATCTGCTGC
TTGCAAACAAAAAAACCACCGCTACCAGCGGTGGTTTGTTTGCCGGATCAAGAGCTACCAACTCTTTTTC
CGAAGGTAACTGGCTTCAGCAGAGCGCAGATACCAAATACTGTTCTTCTAGTGTAGCCGTAGTTAGGCCA
CCACTTCAAGAACTCTGTAGCACCGCCTACATACCTCGCTCTGCTAATCCTGTTACCAGTGGCTGCTGCC
AGTGGCGATAAGTCGTGTCTTACCGGGTTGGACTCAAGACGATAGTTACCGGATAAGGCGCAGCGGTCGG
GCTGAACGGGGGGTTCGTGCACACAGCCCAGCTTGGAGCGAACGACCTACACCGAACTGAGATACCTACA
GCGTGAGCTATGAGAAAGCGCCACGCTTCCCGAAGGGAGAAAGGCGGACAGGTATCCGGTAAGCGGCAGG
GTCGGAACAGGAGAGCGCACGAGGGAGCTTCCAGGGGGAAACGCCTGGTATCTTTATAGTCCTGTCGGGT
TTCGCCACCTCTGACTTGAGCGTCGATTTTTGTGATGCTCGTCAGGGGGGCGGAGCCTATGGAAAAACGC
CAGCAACGCGGCCTTTTTACGGTTCCTGGCCTTTTGCTGGCCTTTTGCTCACATG
